>Addgene plasmid #69196 | BS-Trp1 | depositor full sequence | sequence record 121984 | Full Sequence
GTGGCACTTTTCGGGGAAATGTGCGCGGAACCCCTATTTGTTTATTTTTCTAAATACATTCAAATATGTA
TCCGCTCATGAGACAATAACCCTGATAAATGCTTCAATAATATTGAAAAAGGAAGAGTATGAGTATTCAA
CATTTCCGTGTCGCCCTTATTCCCTTTTTTGCGGCATTTTGCCTTCCTGTTTTTGCTCACCCAGAAACGC
TGGTGAAAGTAAAAGATGCTGAAGATCAGTTGGGTGCACGAGTGGGTTACATCGAACTGGATCTCAACAG
CGGTAAGATCCTTGAGAGTTTTCGCCCCGAAGAACGTTTTCCAATGATGAGCACTTTTAAAGTTCTGCTA
TGTGGCGCGGTATTATCCCGTATTGACGCCGGGCAAGAGCAACTCGGTCGCCGCATACACTATTCTCAGA
ATGACTTGGTTGAGTACTCACCAGTCACAGAAAAGCATCTTACGGATGGCATGACAGTAAGAGAATTATG
CAGTGCTGCCATAACCATGAGTGATAACACTGCGGCCAACTTACTTCTGACAACGATCGGAGGACCGAAG
GAGCTAACCGCTTTTTTGCACAACATGGGGGATCATGTAACTCGCCTTGATCGTTGGGAACCGGAGCTGA
ATGAAGCCATACCAAACGACGAGCGTGACACCACGATGCCTGTAGCAATGGCAACAACGTTGCGCAAACT
ATTAACTGGCGAACTACTTACTCTAGCTTCCCGGCAACAATTAATAGACTGGATGGAGGCGGATAAAGTT
GCAGGACCACTTCTGCGCTCGGCCCTTCCGGCTGGCTGGTTTATTGCTGATAAATCTGGAGCCGGTGAGC
GTGGGTCTCGCGGTATCATTGCAGCACTGGGGCCAGATGGTAAGCCCTCCCGTATCGTAGTTATCTACAC
GACGGGGAGTCAGGCAACTATGGATGAACGAAATAGACAGATCGCTGAGATAGGTGCCTCACTGATTAAG
CATTGGTAACTGTCAGACCAAGTTTACTCATATATACTTTAGATTGATTTAAAACTTCATTTTTAATTTA
AAAGGATCTAGGTGAAGATCCTTTTTGATAATCTCATGACCAAAATCCCTTAACGTGAGTTTTCGTTCCA
CTGAGCGTCAGACCCCGTAGAAAAGATCAAAGGATCTTCTTGAGATCCTTTTTTTCTGCGCGTAATCTGC
TGCTTGCAAACAAAAAAACCACCGCTACCAGCGGTGGTTTGTTTGCCGGATCAAGAGCTACCAACTCTTT
TTCCGAAGGTAACTGGCTTCAGCAGAGCGCAGATACCAAATACTGTCCTTCTAGTGTAGCCGTAGTTAGG
CCACCACTTCAAGAACTCTGTAGCACCGCCTACATACCTCGCTCTGCTAATCCTGTTACCAGTGGCTGCT
GCCAGTGGCGATAAGTCGTGTCTTACCGGGTTGGACTCAAGACGATAGTTACCGGATAAGGCGCAGCGGT
CGGGCTGAACGGGGGGTTCGTGCACACAGCCCAGCTTGGAGCGAACGACCTACACCGAACTGAGATACCT
ACAGCGTGAGCTATGAGAAAGCGCCACGCTTCCCGAAGGGAGAAAGGCGGACAGGTATCCGGTAAGCGGC
AGGGTCGGAACAGGAGAGCGCACGAGGGAGCTTCCAGGGGGAAACGCCTGGTATCTTTATAGTCCTGTCG
GGTTTCGCCACCTCTGACTTGAGCGTCGATTTTTGTGATGCTCGTCAGGGGGGCGGAGCCTATGGAAAAA
CGCCAGCAACGCGGCCTTTTTACGGTTCCTGGCCTTTTGCTGGCCTTTTGCTCACATGTTCTTTCCTGCG
TTATCCCCTGATTCTGTGGATAACCGTATTACCGCCTTTGAGTGAGCTGATACCGCTCGCCGCAGCCGAA
CGACCGAGCGCAGCGAGTCAGTGAGCGAGGAAGCGGAAGAGCGCCCAATACGCAAACCGCCTCTCCCCGC
GCGTTGGCCGATTCATTAATGCAGCTGGCACGACAGGTTTCCCGACTGGAAAGCGGGCAGTGAGCGCAAC
GCAATTAATGTGAGTTAGCTCACTCATTAGGCACCCCAGGCTTTACACTTTATGCTTCCGGCTCGTATGT
TGTGTGGAATTGTGAGCGGATAACAATTTCACACAGGAAACAGCTATGACCATGATTACGCCAAGCGCGC
AATTAACCCTCACTAAAGGGAACAAAAGCTGGAGCTCCACCGCGGTGGCGGCCGCTCTAGAACTAGTCAA
TCAGTAAAAATCAACGGTTAACGACATTACTATATATATAATATAGGAAGCATTTAATAGAACAGCATCG
TAATATATGTGTACTTTGCAGTTATGACGCCAGATGGCAGTAGTGGAAGATATTCTTTATTGAAAAATAG
CTTGTCACCTTACGTACAATCTTGATCCGGAGCTTTTCTTTTTTTGCCGATTAAGAATTCGGTCGAAAAA
AGAAAAGGAGAGGGCCAAGAGGGAGGGCATTGGTGACTATTGAGCACGTGAGTATACGTGATTAAGCACA
CAAAGGCAGCTTGGAGTATGTCTGTTATTAATTTCACAGGTAGTTCTGGTCCATTGGTGAAAGTTTGCGG
CTTGCAGAGCACAGAGGCCGCAGAATGTGCTCTAGATTCCGATGCTGACTTGCTGGGTATTATATGTGTG
CCCAATAGAAAGAGAACAATTGACCCGGTTATTGCAAGGAAAATTTCAAGTCTTGTAAAAGCATATAAAA
ATAGTTCAGGCACTCCGAAATACTTGGTTGGCGTGTTTCGTAATCAACCTAAGGAGGATGTTTTGGCTCT
GGTCAATGATTACGGCATTGATATCGTCCAACTGCATGGAGATGAGTCGTGGCAAGAATACCAAGAGTTC
CTCGGTTTGCCAGTTATTAAAAGACTCGTATTTCCAAAAGACTGCAACATACTACTCAGTGCAGCTTCAC
AGAAACCTCATTCGTTTATTCCCTTGTTTGATTCAGAAGCAGGTGGGACAGGTGAACTTTTGGATTGGAA
CTCGATTTCTGACTGGGTTGGAAGGCAAGAGAGCCCCGAAAGCTTACATTTTATGTTAGCTGGTGGACTG
ACGCCAGAAAATGTTGGTGATGCGCTTAGATTAAATGGCGTTATTGGTGTTGATGTAAGCGGAGGTGTGG
AGACAAATGGTGTAAAAGACTCTAACAAAATAGCAAATTTCGTCAAAAATGCTAAGAAATAGGTTATTAC
TGAGTAGTATTTATTTAAGTATTGTTTGTGCACTTGCCTGCAGGCCTTTTGAAAAGCAAGCATAAAAGAT
CTAAACATAAAATCTGTAAAATAACAAGATGTAAAGATAATGCTAAATCATTTGGCTTTTTGATTGATTG
TACAGGAAAATATACATCGCAGGGGGTTGACTTTTACCATTTCACCGCAATGGAATCAAACTTGTTGAAG
AGAATGTTCACAGGCGCATACGCTACAATGACCCGATTCTTGCTAGCCTTTTCTCGGTCTTGCAAACAAC
CGCCGGCAGCTTAGTATATAAATACACATGTACATACCTCTCTCCGTATCCTCGTAATCATTTTCTTGTA
TTTATCGTCTTTTCGCTGTAAAAACTTTATCACACTTATCTCAAATACACTTATTAACCGCTTTTACTAT
TATCTTCTACGCTGACAGTAATATCAAACAGTGACACATATTAAACACAGTGGTTTCTTTGCATAAACAC
CATCAGCCTCAAGTCGTCAAGTAAAGATTTCGTGTTCATGCAGATAGATAACAATCTATATGTTGATAAT
TAGCGTTGCCTCATCAATGCGAGATCCGTTTAACCGGACCCTAGTGCACTTACCCCACGTTCGGTCCACT
GTGTGCCGAACATGCTCCTTCACTATTTTAACATGTGGAATTCTTGAAAGAATGAAATCGCCATGCCAAG
CCATCACACGGTCTTTTATGCAATTGATTGACCGCCTGCAACACATAGGCAGTAAAATTTTTACTGAAAC
GTATATAATCATCATAAGCGACAAGTGAGGCAACACCTTTGTTACCACATTGACAACCCCAGGTATTCAT
ACTTCCTATTAGCGGAATCAGGAGTGCAAAAAGAGAAAATAAAAGTAAAAAGGTAGGGCAACACATAGTA
TGAATACAAACGTTCCAATATTCAGTTCTCCGGTCAGAGATTTACCAAGGTCTTTCGAACAAAAACATTT
AGCGGTTGTAGATGCATTTTTCCAAACATACCATGTCAAACCTGATTTTATCGCTAGGTCTCCTGGCAGA
GTAAATCTGATTGGTGAGCATATAGATTATTGCGATTTTTCAGTTTTGCCATTAGCCATTGATGTGGATA
TGCTTTGCGCAGTTAAAATTTTAGACGAAAAAAATCCATCCATTACCTTAACAAATGCGGACCCTAAATT
TGCTCAGCGAAAGTTTGATCTGCCTTTAGATGGTTCCTACATGGCCATAGATCCGTCTGTGTCGGAATGG
TCGAATTACTTTAAATGCGGACTACATGTGGCACATTCATACTTGAAAAAAATTGCTCCGGAAAGATTTA
ATAATACACCCTTAGTAGGTGCGCAGATCTTTTGCCAGAGCGATATTCCTACTGGTGGTGGACTCTCATC
TGCATTTACTTGCGCGGCAGCACTAGCCACAATTAGACTCGAGGGGGGGCCCGGTACCCAATTCGCCCTA
TAGTGAGTCGTATTACGCGCGCTCACTGGCCGTCGTTTTACAACGTCGTGACTGGGAAAACCCTGGCGTT
ACCCAACTTAATCGCCTTGCAGCACATCCCCCTTTCGCCAGCTGGCGTAATAGCGAAGAGGCCCGCACCG
ATCGCCCTTCCCAACAGTTGCGCAGCCTGAATGGCGAATGGG
[124 nt withheld, positions 4873-4996]
C
[91 nt withheld, positions 4998-5088]
A
[49 nt withheld, positions 5090-5138]
CCTTTGACGTTGGAGTCCACGTTCTTT
[37 nt withheld, positions 5166-5202]
ACCCTATCTCGGTCTATTCTTTTGATTTATAAGGGATTTTGCCGATTTCGGCCTATTGGTTAAAAAATGA
GCTGATTTAACAAAAATTTAACGCGAATTTTAACAAAATATTAACGCTTACAATTTAG
Features (pLannotate 1.2.2; 16 found; start..end, strand, type, name):
     24..128     +  promoter       AmpR promoter: bla
    129..989     +  CDS            AmpR: β-lactamase; bla; confers resistance to ampicillin, carbenicillin, and related antibiotics
   1160..1748    +  rep_origin     ori: high-copy-number ColE1/pMB1/pBR322/pUC origin of replication
   1931..2023    +  CDS            lacI (fragment): lac repressor; lacI; The lac repressor binds to the lac operator to inhibit transcription in E. coli. This inhibition can be relieved by adding lactose or isopropyl-β-D-thiogalactopyranoside (IPTG).
   2036..2057    +  protein_bind   CAP binding site: CAP binding activates transcription in the presence of cAMP. E. coli catabolite activator protein
   2072..2102    +  promoter       lac promoter: promoter for the E. coli lac operon
   2110..2126    +  protein_bind   lac operator: The lac repressor binds to the lac operator to inhibit transcription in E. coli. This inhibition can be relieved by adding lactose or isopropyl-β-D-thiogalactopyranoside (IPTG). lac repressor encoded by lacI
   2171..2189    +  promoter       T3 promoter: promoter for bacteriophage T3 RNA polymerase
   2202..2237    +  misc_feature   MCS (fragment): pBluescript multiple cloning site
   2260..2537    +  promoter       TRP1 promoter: S. cerevisiae TRP1
   2538..3212    +  CDS            TRP1: phosphoribosylanthranilate isomerase, required for tryptophan biosynthesis; S. cerevisiae TRP1; yeast auxotrophic marker
   4130..4657    +  CDS            GAL3 (fragment): GAL3_YEAST - Experimental evidence at protein level: Swiss-Prot protein existence level 1. The GAL3 regulatory function is required for rapid induction of the galactose system. At normal induction, galactose in the presence of the GAL3 protein may lead to the induction of the GAL genes, including GAL1. Then the galactokinase protein (GAL1) in the presence of galactose may reinforce the induction leading to a higher expression level. Upon depletion of galactose, the inducing activity of the galactokinase protein may decrease, after which transcription of the GAL genes, including GAL1, may decre
   4658..4678    +  misc_feature   MCS (fragment): pBluescript multiple cloning site
   4687..4705    -  promoter       T7 promoter: promoter for bacteriophage T7 RNA polymerase
   4713..4868    +  CDS            lacZα (fragment): LacZα fragment of β-galactosidase; lacZ fragment
   4873..5301    +  rep_origin     f1 ori (sequence partly withheld): f1 bacteriophage origin of replication; arrow indicates direction of (+) strand synthesis
