[The description below was written by a language model from this plasmid's Addgene catalogue record and pLannotate feature annotations shown in this document.]
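Description:
BS-Trp1 is a yeast integrating plasmid built on the pBluescript II SK+ backbone and designed to complement the trp1 auxotrophy of Saccharomyces cerevisiae strains. It is propagated in E. coli as a high-copy plasmid from the ColE1/pUC-type origin and selected with ampicillin through the bla gene and its native promoter. The usual Bluescript elements are also present: an f1 origin for single-stranded DNA production, the lac promoter/operator region with a disrupted lacZα fragment, and T3 and T7 phage promoters flanking the cloning site. No yeast replication origin (2μ or CEN/ARS) is annotated, which fits a plasmid that must integrate into the genome to be maintained in yeast.

The insert, cloned between SpeI and XhoI, is a segment of yeast genomic DNA carrying the TRP1 promoter and the complete TRP1 coding sequence, which encodes phosphoribosylanthranilate isomerase of the tryptophan biosynthetic pathway. It extends downstream through an unannotated stretch into a fragment of GAL3, presumably co-cloned flanking chromosomal sequence rather than a functional payload. The catalogue lists the insert as 5300 bp, but this roughly matches the full plasmid length of 5,330 nt. The annotated genomic segment between the two polylinker remnants is only about 2.4 kb.

The plasmid restores tryptophan prototrophy and was described as part of a fluorescent tool set for studying yeast Atg (autophagy) proteins. The depositor cautions that it integrates with low efficiency in yeast and recommends a replacement plasmid from the same collection. The depositor also notes a few discrepancies between the quality-control and full sequences.
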