Addgene plasmid #69196: BS-Trp1
Purpose: complementation of yeast auxotrophic marker TRP1. Although this is the plasmid described in the paper, the depositor notes that it has a low integration efficiency and Plasmid 69503 should be used.
Depositing lab: Zhiping Xie. Depositing organization: Shanghai Jiao Tong University. Publication: A fluorescent tool set for yeast Atg proteins. Li D, Song JZ, Shan MH, Li SP, Liu W, Li H, Zhu J, Wang Y, Lin J, Xie Z. Autophagy. 2015;11(6):954-60. doi: 10.1080/15548627.2015.1040971. PubMed 25998947.
Backbone
  Vector backbone: Bluescript II SK+
  Vector type: Yeast Expression
Growth in bacteria
  Bacterial resistance: Ampicillin, 100 μg/mL
  Growth temperature: 37°C
  Growth strain: DH5alpha
  Copy number: High Copy
Gene/Insert
  Gene/Insert name: TRP1
  Species: S. cerevisiae (budding yeast)
  Insert size (bp): 5300
  Cloning method: Restriction Enzyme; 5′ cloning site SpeI (not destroyed); 3′ cloning site XhoI (not destroyed)
  Sequencing primers: 5′ T7; 3′ SP6
Terms and licenses: Academic/Nonprofit Terms; Industry Terms: Not Available to Industry
Depositor comments: Although this is the plasmid described in the associated publication, the depositor notes that it has a low integration efficiency in yeast and Plasmid 69503 should be used. Please note there are a few discrepancies between the QC and full sequence.
How to cite: BS-Trp1 was a gift from Zhiping Xie (Addgene plasmid # 69196 ; http://n2t.net/addgene:69196 ; RRID:Addgene_69196)
