>Addgene plasmid #69196 | BS-Trp1 | addgene partial sequence | sequence record 124205 | T3 5'-GCAATTAACCCTCACTAAAGG-3'
TGGAGCTCCACCGCGGTGGCGGCCGCTCTAGAACTAGTCAATCAGTAAAAATCAACGGTTAACGACATTA
CTATATATATAATATAGGAAGCATTTAATAGAACAGCATCGTAATATATGTGTACTTTGCAGTTATGACG
CCAGATGGCAGTAGTGGAAGATATTCTTTATTGAAAAATAGCTTGTCACCTTACGTACAATCTTGATCCG
GAGCTTTTCTTTTTTTGCCGATTAAGAATTCGGTCGAAAAAAGAAAAGGAGAGGGCCAAGAGGGAGGGCA
TTGGTGACTATTGAGCACGTGAGTATACGTGATTAAGCACACAAAGGCAGCTTGGAGTATGTCTGTTATT
AATTTCACAGGTAGTTCTGGTCCATTGGTGAAAGTTTGCGGCTTGCAGAGCACAGAGGCCGCAGAATGTG
CTCTAGATTCCGATGCTGACTTGCTGGGTATTATATGTGTGCCCAATAGAAAGAGAACAATTGACCCGGT
TATTGCAAGGAAAATTTCAAGTCTTGTAAAAGCATATAAAAATAGTTCAGGCACTCCGAAATACTTGGTT
GACGTGTTTCGTAATCAACCTAAGGAGGATGTTTTGGCTCTGGTCAATGATTACGGCATTGATATCGTCC
AACTGCATGGAGATGAGTCGTGGCAAGAATACCAAGAGTTCCTCGGTTTGCCAGTTATTAAAAGACTCGT
ATTTCCAAAAGACTGCAACATACTACTCAGTGCAGCTTCACAGAAACCTCATTCGTTTATTCCCTTGTTT
GATTCAGAAGCAGGTGGGACAGGTGAACTTTTGGATTGGAACTCGATTTCTGACTGGGTTGGAAGGCAAG
AGAGCCCC
