>Addgene plasmid #69196 | BS-Trp1 | addgene partial sequence | sequence record 126251 | T7 5'-TAATACGACTCACTATAGGG-3'
CCCCTCGAGTCTATTTCGTTCAGTGCTGCCGCGCAAGTAAATGCAGATGAGAGTCCACCACCAGTAGGAA
TATCGCTCTGGCAAAAGATCTGCGCACCTACTAAGGGTGTATTATTAAATCTTTCCGGAGCAATTTTTTT
CAAGTATGAATGTGCCACATGTAGTCCGCATTTAAAGTAATTCGACCATTCCGACACAGACGGATCTATG
GCCATGTAGGAACCATCTAAAGGCAGATCAAACTTTCGCTGAGCAAATTTAGGGTCCGCATTTGTTAAGG
TAATGGATGGATTTTTTTCGTCTAAAATTTTAACTGCGCAAAGCATATCCACATCAATGGCTAATGGCAA
AACTGAAAAATCGCAATAATCTATATGCTCACCAATCAGATTTACTCTGCCAGGAGACCTAGCGATAAAA
TCAGGTTTGACATGGTATGTTTGGAAAAATGCATCTACAACCGCTAAATGTTTTTGTTCGAAAGACCTTG
GTAAATCTCTGACCGGAGAACTGAATATTGGAACGTTTGTATTCATACTATGTGTTGCCCTACCTTTTTA
CTTTTATTTTCTCTTTTTGCACTCCTGATTCCGCTAATAGGAAGTATGAATACCTGGGGTTGTCAATGTG
GTAACAAAGGTGTTGCCTCACTTGTCGCTTATGATGATTATATACGTTTCAGTAAAAATTTTACTGCCTA
TGTGTTGCAGGCGGTCAATCAATTGCATAAAAGACCGTGTGATGGCTTGGCATGGCGATTTCATTCTTTC
AAGAATTCCACATGTTAAAATAGTGAAGGAGCATGTTCGGCACACAGTGGACCGAACGTGGGGTAAGTGC
ACTAGGGTCCGGTTAAACGGATCTCGCATTGATGAGGCAACGCTAATTATCAACATATAGATTGTTATCT
ATCTGCATGAACACGAAATCTTTACTTGACGACTTGAGGCTGATGGTGTTTATGCAAAGAAACCACTGTG
TTTAATATGTGTCACTGTTTGATATTACTGTCAGCGTAGAAGATAATAGTAAA
